>Addgene plasmid #225139 | pET22b Ag43 160N 6H sfGFP-R5 AmpR | addgene full sequence | sequence record 460505 | Addgene NGS Result
ATCCGGATATAGTTCCTCCTTTCAGCAAAAAACCCCTCAAGACCCGTTTAGAGGCCCCAAGGGGTTATGC
TAGTTATTGCTCAGCGGTGGCAGCAGCCAACTCAGCTTCCTTTCGGGCTTTGTTAGCAGCCGGATCTCAG
TGGTGGTGGTGGTGGTGCTCGAGTCATCAGAAGGTCACATTCAGTGTGGCCTGACCGTTATACCCTTCAG
CGCTGCTGCCGCTGACGCTGTGGGCATAACCGGCCTGAACGCCCAGGGTGATATTTTCCCGGACACGGGC
TTCCAGTCCGGCCTGCAGGTCCAGTGATGTGCCATTCTGTGAGGGAGAGAACGTCATCCCGCTGCCTGCA
GTGGAAGTCCCCACACGCATATCTCCCCGGGAGCTGAAGGTGCGGATAACAGAAGGCTGTACCCACCAGT
TCACCGGTAATTCACTCACACTGTGTTTTGCACTGTCACGCAGGGGGGCACGGGATGAGGTGCCTTCGCC
AAAGGTCATATCGTTGTGGCTGCCCAGACGGAAACCGGCACGCACATGTTGTGCACTGCCATGCCCGAAC
TTCACATAACCGGCGTTGTCCTTACCGTCATCCAGGGAAAGTCCCTGCCAGGTATACTGCAGTTGTGGCT
CCAGCATCAGGTTGTCAGTGATACTGAAGGGCAGACCGGTTTCCAGTGAGCCCAGCCAGCCCCAGCCCCG
GGCGCGGAAGTCGTTATTGTCCGATGACGCTTTCATGCTGTGGCGGGTTCCCTGTGCCACAATGTCAGCC
CACAGGCCGGAGGACGTGTGTACCAGATTCAGGTATCCGCCCAGGCTGCCGGCATCATCCCGGACCGTGC
CGGCACGGGAGCCGTCATCATCCTTAACATCAACGGAAGAATGGCCAGCAGCACCATATACCCCCGCGGT
CACAGACATACCGGCAACCTCTGTTCTCATCAGGTCACCCTCCAGACGGACGAATCCATAGCTGCCGCTG
CTTTCCGGCGTGGCCCCACGGGCAATACCGCCATTGTTATCGTGACCGAGATGACCGCCCTGAATGCTGA
GACGGACGCTGTTGTTTTCACCATTTACACCGGTCTGATGGCTGCGGGAGCCTGCCACAATCCGGTCATA
GTCCATTGCCTGTGTCAGCATGGAGGCATACAGGGGGACTTCTGCACGATAAGCATTTTCACTGCGCAGA
TACCAGCTCTCATCACTGTCCCGGTTGAGGGAGTAGTTAAAGGCACCGGCCTGCAGCCTGTTCCCCTGGA
CAAAGGCCCCTTCCTCCGTGGTGGCACCGTTAATGGCTTCCACCACCTGAATACCCTTACCGCTGGTCGC
CAGCCCCGACGCACTGTTGCCGGCGTTCACCAGGTTCAGGATGGTTTTTCCGGTTGCCCTGCCGCCGTCA
ATGACCAGTCTGTCAGCATTGTTCTGTGCCATATCCGGGCGTACACGCAGGCTGATGGTGCCATTCTGTC
CGTTCAGGTTTTTCACTTTCAGGGTTGCCGGTACGAACTTCCCTGTGCGGGTGGAGGTGAAATGAATCTG
TCCGGCATGGCTGAGGTCATCCACCACCGACTGCACCGTGGCGTTATCGGGGATATTCCAGGTGGCACCG
GAGGCGAGAGTGACATTCGTGGGGTCAATGGCACCGTTCAGCACAGTGCTGCCGGTCAGCTTCAGGGCTG
TACCGCGCTGAGCAATGACATCCGTGGTGACGGTACTGTCGTTCAGCGTCAGCGTGCCTTCATTCAGGTT
GACGGCTTTCTGGGTGAGTGTGGTGTTGCTGACAGTGAGTGTGCCACTTCCTGATTTTTCCACGCTGCCG
TTACCGGTGAGAGAGCCTCCCTGCAGGAGTGCATCGCCTTCACGGATGGTCAGGGTATCGTTGTTCACCG
TCTTCCCGGAAAGGGTAAGTATGGCGCCGTTATTCAGCGTGGTGGTGCCCGCCAGTGTGCCGCCCCTGGC
GGTGAACAGTCCGCCATTTACCGTGGTATCCGTGGCCGTATCACCGGCGTTCAGCGTGAATGAACTGCCT
TTTTCCAGCATCAGGGCATCCGCCTGACCGCCTCCGATACTGAATGCCTTTCCGTCGCTCCGGGTACCAC
TGACAGCGGCACCGGAATCGGCCAGCAGTACACCGCCATTTCCCATGGATACGGTGGTGGCGGTGCCACC
GTTGCGGACATCCAGCGTTCCGCCATCATCCACGCGGGTATTAGTGGCTGTGTGTCCGGTCAGCACATCC
AGGCGTCCGCCATTTTCCAGTACGACATTATCAGCTTTACCCTCCACAACAGAGAATGCTCCCAGGCGGT
TTATGCCGGTAACGGTTGCAGCCGTACTGGTAACCAGTGCGCCGCCCTGCTTCAGGGTGACATTCGTGGC
TGTACCACCGGCGTCCACCTGCAGTCTGCCCTTCTGATTAACGGTGGTATTCCCGGCCACACCCCCGTTT
TTGACAATCTGCCAGCCGTCACTGTTCACAACAGTGTCAGACGCTGTACCGCCGTTGTGCACATACTGGT
ATCCCCCATTCAGCGTGGTATCCAGTGCGTGACCATGTACAGTCTGGTCGCCGCCGGCATAAACCACAGT
GGTATTTGCCGTTCCTTCAGCTCTCACAATCTGGCGACCGTTTTTATTGATGGTTGTGCGCTTAAGGCTA
CCACCGCCACCGCCCTGAAAGTACAGGTTTTCGCTACCACCGCCACCTTTGTACAGTTCATCCATACCAT
GCGTGATGCCCGCTGCGGTTACGAACTCCAGCAGAACCATATGATCGCGTTTCTCGTTCGGATCTTTAGA
CAGAACGCTTTGCGTGCTCAGATAGTGATTGTCTGGCAGCAGAACAGGACCATCACCGATTGGAGTGTTT
TGCTGGTAGTGATCAGCCAGCTGCACGCTGCCATCCTCCACGTTGTGGCGAATTTTAAAATTCGCTTTAA
TGCCATTTTTTTGTTTATCGGCGGTGATGTAAACATTGTGGCTGTTAAAATTGTATTCCAGCTTATGGCC
CAGGATATTGCCGTCTTCTTTAAAGTCAATGCCTTTCAGCTCAATGCGGTTTACCAGGGTATCGCCTTCA
AATTTCACTTCCGCACGCGTTTTGTACGTGCCGTCATCCTTAAAGGAAATCGTGCGTTCCTGCACATAGC
CTTCCGGCATGGCGGACTTGAAGAAGTCATGCTGCTTCATATGGTCCGGATAACGAGCAAAGCACTGAAC
ACCATAAGTCAGCGTCGTTACCAGAGTCGGCCAAGGTACCGGCAGTTTACCAGTAGTACAGATGAACTTC
AGCGTCAGTTTACCATTAGTTGCGTCACCTTCACCCTCGCCACGCACGGAAAACTTATGACCGTTGACAT
CACCATCCAGTTCCACCAGAATAGGGACGACACCAGTGAACAGCTCTTCGCCTTTACGCATGCTGCCACC
GCCACCCAGAATGCGGCGTTTGCTGCCTTTGCTGCCGCTATAGCTGCCGCTTTTTTTGCTGCTGGATCCA
CCGCCACCGTGGTGGTGGTGGTGGTGGCCCATGGCCATCGCCGGCTGGGCAGCGAGGAGCAGCAGACCAG
CAGCAGCGGTCGGCAGCAGGTATTTCATATGTATATCTCCTTCTTAAAGTTAAACAAAATTATTTCTAGA
GGGGAATTGTTATCCGCTCACAATTCCCCTATAGTGAGTCGTATTAATTTCGCGGGATCGAGATCTCGAT
CCTCTACGCCGGACGCATCGTGGCCGGCATCACCGGCGCCACAGGTGCGGTTGCTGGCGCCTATATCGCC
GACATCACCGATGGGGAAGATCGGGCTCGCCACTTCGGGCTCATGAGCGCTTGTTTCGGCGTGGGTATGG
TGGCAGGCCCCGTGGCCGGGGGACTGTTGGGCGCCATCTCCTTGCATGCACCATTCCTTGCGGCGGCGGT
GCTCAACGGCCTCAACCTACTACTGGGCTGCTTCCTAATGCAGGAGTCGCATAAGGGAGAGCGTCGAGAT
CCCGGACACCATCGAATGGCGCAAAACCTTTCGCGGTATGGCATGATAGCGCCCGGAAGAGAGTCAATTC
AGGGTGGTGAATGTGAAACCAGTAACGTTATACGATGTCGCAGAGTATGCCGGTGTCTCTTATCAGACCG
TTTCCCGCGTGGTGAACCAGGCCAGCCACGTTTCTGCGAAAACGCGGGAAAAAGTGGAAGCGGCGATGGC
GGAGCTGAATTACATTCCCAACCGCGTGGCACAACAACTGGCGGGCAAACAGTCGTTGCTGATTGGCGTT
GCCACCTCCAGTCTGGCCCTGCACGCGCCGTCGCAAATTGTCGCGGCGATTAAATCTCGCGCCGATCAAC
TGGGTGCCAGCGTGGTGGTGTCGATGGTAGAACGAAGCGGCGTCGAAGCCTGTAAAGCGGCGGTGCACAA
TCTTCTCGCGCAACGCGTCAGTGGGCTGATCATTAACTATCCGCTGGATGACCAGGATGCCATTGCTGTG
GAAGCTGCCTGCACTAATGTTCCGGCGTTATTTCTTGATGTCTCTGACCAGACACCCATCAACAGTATTA
TTTTCTCCCATGAAGACGGTACGCGACTGGGCGTGGAGCATCTGGTCGCATTGGGTCACCAGCAAATCGC
GCTGTTAGCGGGCCCATTAAGTTCTGTCTCGGCGCGTCTGCGTCTGGCTGGCTGGCATAAATATCTCACT
CGCAATCAAATTCAGCCGATAGCGGAACGGGAAGGCGACTGGAGTGCCATGTCCGGTTTTCAACAAACCA
TGCAAATGCTGAATGAGGGCATCGTTCCCACTGCGATGCTGGTTGCCAACGATCAGATGGCGCTGGGCGC
AATGCGCGCCATTACCGAGTCCGGGCTGCGCGTTGGTGCGGATATCTCGGTAGTGGGATACGACGATACC
GAAGACAGCTCATGTTATATCCCGCCGTTAACCACCATCAAACAGGATTTTCGCCTGCTGGGGCAAACCA
GCGTGGACCGCTTGCTGCAACTCTCTCAGGGCCAGGCGGTGAAGGGCAATCAGCTGTTGCCCGTCTCACT
GGTGAAAAGAAAAACCACCCTGGCGCCCAATACGCAAACCGCCTCTCCCCGCGCGTTGGCCGATTCATTA
ATGCAGCTGGCACGACAGGTTTCCCGACTGGAAAGCGGGCAGTGAGCGCAACGCAATTAATGTAAGTTAG
CTCACTCATTAGGCACCGGGATCTCGACCGATGCCCTTGAGAGCCTTCAACCCAGTCAGCTCCTTCCGGT
GGGCGCGGGGCATGACTATCGTCGCCGCACTTATGACTGTCTTCTTTATCATGCAACTCGTAGGACAGGT
GCCGGCAGCGCTCTGGGTCATTTTCGGCGAGGACCGCTTTCGCTGGAGCGCGACGATGATCGGCCTGTCG
CTTGCGGTATTCGGAATCTTGCACGCCCTCGCTCAAGCCTTCGTCACTGGTCCCGCCACCAAACGTTTCG
GCGAGAAGCAGGCCATTATCGCCGGCATGGCGGCCCCACGGGTGCGCATGATCGTGCTCCTGTCGTTGAG
GACCCGGCTAGGCTGGCGGGGTTGCCTTACTGGTTAGCAGAATGAATCACCGATACGCGAGCGAACGTGA
AGCGACTGCTGCTGCAAAACGTCTGCGACCTGAGCAACAACATGAATGGTCTTCGGTTTCCGTGTTTCGT
AAAGTCTGGAAACGCGGAAGTCAGCGCCCTGCACCATTATGTTCCGGATCTGCATCGCAGGATGCTGCTG
GCTACCCTGTGGAACACCTACATCTGTATTAACGAAGCGCTGGCATTGACCCTGAGTGATTTTTCTCTGG
TCCCGCCGCATCCATACCGCCAGTTGTTTACCCTCACAACGTTCCAGTAACCGGGCATGTTCATCATCAG
TAACCCGTATCGTGAGCATCCTCTCTCGTTTCATCGGTATCATTACCCCCATGAACAGAAATCCCCCTTA
CACGGAGGCATCAGTGACCAAACAGGAAAAAACCGCCCTTAACATGGCCCGCTTTATCAGAAGCCAGACA
TTAACGCTTCTGGAGAAACTCAACGAGCTGGACGCGGATGAACAGGCAGACATCTGTGAATCGCTTCACG
ACCACGCTGATGAGCTTTACCGCAGCTGCCTCGCGCGTTTCGGTGATGACGGTGAAAACCTCTGACACAT
GCAGCTCCCGGAGACGGTCACAGCTTGTCTGTAAGCGGATGCCGGGAGCAGACAAGCCCGTCAGGGCGCG
TCAGCGGGTGTTGGCGGGTGTCGGGGCGCAGCCATGACCCAGTCACGTAGCGATAGCGGAGTGTATACTG
GCTTAACTATGCGGCATCAGAGCAGATTGTACTGAGAGTGCACCATTGCGGTGTGAAATACCGCACAGAT
GCGTAAGGAGAAAATACCGCATCAGGCGCTCTTCCGCTTCCTCGCTCACTGACTCGCTGCGCTCGGTCGT
TCGGCTGCGGCGAGCGGTATCAGCTCACTCAAAGGCGGTAATACGGTTATCCACAGAATCAGGGGATAAC
GCAGGAAAGAACATGTGAGCAAAAGGCCAGCAAAAGGCCAGGAACCGTAAAAAGGCCGCGTTGCTGGCGT
TTTTCCATAGGCTCCGCCCCCCTGACGAGCATCACAAAAATCGACGCTCAAGTCAGAGGTGGCGAAACCC
GACAGGACTATAAAGATACCAGGCGTTTCCCCCTGGAAGCTCCCTCGTGCGCTCTCCTGTTCCGACCCTG
CCGCTTACCGGATACCTGTCCGCCTTTCTCCCTTCGGGAAGCGTGGCGCTTTCTCATAGCTCACGCTGTA
GGTATCTCAGTTCGGTGTAGGTCGTTCGCTCCAAGCTGGGCTGTGTGCACGAACCCCCCGTTCAGCCCGA
CCGCTGCGCCTTATCCGGTAACTATCGTCTTGAGTCCAACCCGGTAAGACACGACTTATCGCCACTGGCA
GCAGCCACTGGTAACAGGATTAGCAGAGCGAGGTATGTAGGCGGTGCTACAGAGTTCTTGAAGTGGTGGC
CTAACTACGGCTACACTAGAAGGACAGTATTTGGTATCTGCGCTCTGCTGAAGCCAGTTACCTTCGGAAA
AAGAGTTGGTAGCTCTTGATCCGGCAAACAAACCACCGCTGGTAGCGGTGGTTTTTTTGTTTGCAAGCAG
CAGATTACGCGCAGAAAAAAAGGATCTCAAGAAGATCCTTTGATCTTTTCTACGGGGTCTGACGCTCAGT
GGAACGAAAACTCACGTTAAGGGATTTTGGTCATGAGATTATCAAAAAGGATCTTCACCTAGATCCTTTT
AAATTAAAAATGAAGTTTTAAATCAATCTAAAGTATATATGAGTAAACTTGGTCTGACAGTTACCAATGC
TTAATCAGTGAGGCACCTATCTCAGCGATCTGTCTATTTCGTTCATCCATAGTTGCCTGACTCCCCGTCG
TGTAGATAACTACGATACGGGAGGGCTTACCATCTGGCCCCAGTGCTGCAATGATACCGCGAGACCCACG
CTCACCGGCTCCAGATTTATCAGCAATAAACCAGCCAGCCGGAAGGGCCGAGCGCAGAAGTGGTCCTGCA
ACTTTATCCGCCTCCATCCAGTCTATTAATTGTTGCCGGGAAGCTAGAGTAAGTAGTTCGCCAGTTAATA
GTTTGCGCAACGTTGTTGCCATTGCTGCAGGCATCGTGGTGTCACGCTCGTCGTTTGGTATGGCTTCATT
CAGCTCCGGTTCCCAACGATCAAGGCGAGTTACATGATCCCCCATGTTGTGCAAAAAAGCGGTTAGCTCC
TTCGGTCCTCCGATCGTTGTCAGAAGTAAGTTGGCCGCAGTGTTATCACTCATGGTTATGGCAGCACTGC
ATAATTCTCTTACTGTCATGCCATCCGTAAGATGCTTTTCTGTGACTGGTGAGTACTCAACCAAGTCATT
CTGAGAATAGTGTATGCGGCGACCGAGTTGCTCTTGCCCGGCGTCAATACGGGATAATACCGCGCCACAT
AGCAGAACTTTAAAAGTGCTCATCATTGGAAAACGTTCTTCGGGGCGAAAACTCTCAAGGATCTTACCGC
TGTTGAGATCCAGTTCGATGTAACCCACTCGTGCACCCAACTGATCTTCAGCATCTTTTACTTTCACCAG
CGTTTCTGGGTGAGCAAAAACAGGAAGGCAAAATGCCGCAAAAAAGGGAATAAGGGCGACACGGAAATGT
TGAATACTCATACTCTTCCTTTTTCAATATTATTGAAGCATTTATCAGGGTTATTGTCTCATGAGCGGAT
ACATATTTGAATGTATTTAGAAAAATAAACAAATAGGGGTTCCGCGCACATTTCCCCGAAAAGTGCCACC
TAAATTGTAAGCGTTAATATTTTGTTAAAATTCGCGTTAAATTTTTGTTAAATCAGCTCATTTTTTAACC
AATAGGCCGAAATCGGCAAAATCCCTTATAAATCAAAAGAATAGACCGAGATAGGGT
[37 nt withheld, positions 8458-8494]
AAAGAACGTGGACTCCAACGTCAAAGG
[49 nt withheld, positions 8522-8570]
T
[91 nt withheld, positions 8572-8662]
G
[124 nt withheld, positions 8664-8787]
CCCATTCGCCA
Features (pLannotate 1.2.2; 22 found; start..end, strand, type, name):
     26..73      -  terminator     T7 terminator: transcription terminator for bacteriophage T7 RNA polymerase
     81..130     -  CDS            SET1 (fragment): solubility-enhancement tag derived from T7 phage gene 10B
    140..157     -  CDS            9xHis (fragment): 9xHis affinity tag
    170..2581    -  CDS            flu (fragment): AG43_ECOLI - Also known as yeeQ, yzzX. Experimental evidence at protein level: Swiss-Prot protein existence level 1. Controls colony form variation and autoaggregation. May function as an adhesin. From Escherichia coli (strain K12).
   2708..3421    -  CDS            superfolder GFP: GFP variant that folds robustly even when fused to poorly folded proteins (Pédelacq et al., 2006)
   3509..3527    -  CDS            9xHis (fragment): 9xHis affinity tag
   3533..3598    -  sig_peptide    pelB signal sequence: leader peptide for secretion; pelB (fragment)
   3606..3628    -  RBS            RBS: efficient ribosome binding site from bacteriophage T7 gene 10 (Olins and Rangwala, 1989)
   3643..3667    -  protein_bind   lac operator: The lac repressor binds to the lac operator to inhibit transcription in E. coli. This inhibition can be relieved by adding lactose or isopropyl-β-D-thiogalactopyranoside (IPTG). lac repressor encoded by lacI
   3668..3686    -  promoter       T7 promoter: promoter for bacteriophage T7 RNA polymerase
   3708..3987    +  CDS            TcR (fragment): tetracycline efflux protein; tet; confers resistance to tetracycline
   3995..4072    +  promoter       lacI promoter: lacI
   4073..5155    +  CDS            lacI: lac repressor; lacI; The lac repressor binds to the lac operator to inhibit transcription in E. coli. This inhibition can be relieved by adding lactose or isopropyl-β-D-thiogalactopyranoside (IPTG).
   5168..5189    +  protein_bind   CAP binding site: CAP binding activates transcription in the presence of cAMP. E. coli catabolite activator protein
   5204..5495    +  CDS            TcR (fragment): tetracycline efflux protein; tet; confers resistance to tetracycline
   5567..5947    -  CDS            YPB1_ECOLX: Protein predicted: Swiss-Prot protein existence level 4. From Escherichia coli.
   5964..6155    +  CDS            rop: Rop protein, which maintains plasmids at low copy number; rop
   6257..6396    +  misc_feature   bom: basis of mobility region from pBR322
   6582..7170    -  rep_origin     ori: high-copy-number ColE1/pMB1/pBR322/pUC origin of replication
   7341..8201    -  CDS            AmpR: β-lactamase; bla; confers resistance to ampicillin, carbenicillin, and related antibiotics
   8202..8306    -  promoter       AmpR promoter: bla
   8359..8787    -  rep_origin     f1 ori (sequence partly withheld): f1 bacteriophage origin of replication; arrow indicates direction of (+) strand synthesis
