[The description below was written by a language model from this plasmid's Addgene catalogue record and pLannotate feature annotations shown in this document.]
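Description:
pET22b Ag43 160N 6H sfGFP-R5 AmpR is a bacterial expression plasmid built on the pET22b backbone for T7-driven production of a recombinant *Escherichia coli* autotransporter fusion. It replicates from a pBR322/ColE1-type origin accompanied by rop and the bom region. The catalogue lists it as high copy, although rop normally moderates copy number. Selection is through the β-lactamase (AmpR) gene, and an f1 origin is also present. The short tetracycline-resistance fragments annotated around lacI are non-functional backbone remnants. The sequenced record is 8,798 nt, slightly shorter than the 8,829 bp total given in the catalogue.

The expression cassette lies on the reverse strand. It starts with a T7 promoter and lac operator, followed by the T7 gene 10 ribosome binding site, and ends at the T7 terminator. The plasmid-borne lacI keeps it repressed until induction, in a host that supplies T7 RNA polymerase. The open reading frame begins with the pelB leader, which directs the protein to the periplasm. Next come a histidine tag, superfolder GFP and a large portion of Ag43 (flu), with a second His-tag stretch near the C-terminal end.

According to the record, the fusion also carries the silaffin R5 peptide from the diatom *Cylindrotheca fusiformis* and a TEV protease site between the fluorescent protein and the Ag43 alpha subunit. Neither is annotated in the feature table, though unannotated gaps flank sfGFP where they could lie. Ag43 serves as a surface-display scaffold, R5 promotes silica precipitation, sfGFP acts as a fluorescent reporter, and the His tag is for purification. The associated work concerns a living material platform for biosilica biomineralization.
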