Addgene plasmid #225139: pET22b Ag43 160N 6H sfGFP-R5 AmpR
Purpose: Recombinant Ag43 protein fused to silaffin-R5 and sfGFP. pelB as the periplasmic signal. His-tag for purification. TEV enzyme recognition site between Ag43 alpha subunit and the fluorescent protein.
Depositing lab: Urartu Seker. Depositing organization: Bilkent University UNAM, Nanotechnology Research Center. Publication: A living material platform for the biomineralization of biosilica. Kirpat Konak BM, Bakar ME, Ahan RE, Ozyurek EU, Dokmeci S, Safak Seker UO. Mater Today Bio. 2022 Oct 10;17:100461. doi: 10.1016/j.mtbio.2022.100461. eCollection 2022 Dec 15. PubMed 36278145.
Backbone
  Vector backbone: pet22B
  Backbone size w/o insert (bp): 5370
  Total vector size (bp): 8829
  Vector type: Bacterial Expression
Growth in bacteria
  Bacterial resistance: Ampicillin, 100 μg/mL
  Growth temperature: 37°C
  Growth strain: DH5alpha
  Copy number: High Copy
Gene/Insert
  Gene/Insert name: Ag43 protein fused to silaffin-R5 and sfGFP
  Species: Cylindrotheca fusiformis, Escherichia coli, Aequorea victoria
  Insert size (bp): 3429
  Promoter: T7
  Tag / fusion protein: His tag (C terminal on insert)
  Cloning method: Gibson Cloning
  Sequencing primers: 5′ CCTCCTTTCAGCAAAAAACCCC; 3′ TAATACGACTCACTATAGGG
Terms and licenses: Academic/Nonprofit Terms; Industry Terms: Not Available to Industry
How to cite: pET22b Ag43 160N 6H sfGFP-R5 AmpR was a gift from Urartu Seker (Addgene plasmid # 225139 ; http://n2t.net/addgene:225139 ; RRID:Addgene_225139)
